Addgene plasmid #105790: pKK-TEV-mCerulean
Purpose: (Empty Backbone) Expression of your protein of interest in fusion with cyan fluorescent protein at the C-terminus (cleavable by TEV). Useful for FRET experiments (PMID: 14990965, 17040988, 22264545).
Depositing lab: Andrzej Dziembowski. Depositing organization: Polish Academy of Sciences, Institute of Biochemistry and Biophysics. Publication: Versatile approach for functional analysis of human proteins and efficient stable cell line generation using FLP-mediated recombination system. Szczesny RJ, Kowalska K, Klosowska-Kosicka K, Chlebowski A, Owczarek EP, Warkocki Z, Kulinski TM, Adamska D, Affek K, Jedroszkowiak A, Kotrys AV, Tomecki R, Krawczyk PS, Borowski LS, Dziembowski A. PLoS One. 2018 Mar 28;13(3):e0194887. doi: 10.1371/journal.pone.0194887. eCollection 2018. PubMed 29590189.
Backbone
  Vector backbone: pcDNA5/FRT/TO
  Backbone manufacturer: Invitrogen
  Vector type: Mammalian Expression ; Flp-In competent
  Selectable markers: Hygromycin
  Tag / fusion protein: TEV-mCerulean (C terminal on backbone)
Growth in bacteria
  Bacterial resistance: Ampicillin, 100 μg/mL
  Growth temperature: 37°C
  Growth strain: DH5alpha
  Copy number: High Copy
Gene/Insert
  Gene/Insert name: None
  Tag / fusion protein: TEV-mCerulean (C terminal on backbone)
Terms and licenses: Academic/Nonprofit Terms; Industry Terms: Not Available to Industry
Depositor comments: This vector is a member of the pKK vector family. Its cloning site was optimized for the SLIC approach, however, a traditional restriction and ligation based approach is also possible (see Szczesny RJ et al. for detailed protocols; bioRxiv, doi: https://doi.org/10.1101/160101) This vector is a derivate of the pcDNA5/FRT/TO plasmid (Invitrogen) and is suitable for stable cell line generation using the Flp-In system. Transcription of the gene of interest is driven by a tetracycline responsive CMV promoter. A given coding sequence can be cloned into all pKK vectors using just three universal PCR primers and a ligation-independent DNA cloning method. mCerulean is a cyan fluorescent protein; donor in the commonly used Cerulean-Venus FRET pair. mCerulean coding sequence was cloned from Addgene ID: 27795.
How to cite: pKK-TEV-mCerulean was a gift from Andrzej Dziembowski (Addgene plasmid # 105790 ; http://n2t.net/addgene:105790 ; RRID:Addgene_105790)
