[The description below was written by a language model from this plasmid's Addgene catalogue record, the feature table of its GenBank file and pLannotate feature annotations shown in this document.]
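Description:
pKK-TEV-mCerulean is an empty mammalian expression backbone of 5,895 bp derived from pcDNA5/FRT/TO and belonging to the pKK vector family. It is designed to express a protein of interest fused at its C-terminus to the cyan fluorescent protein mCerulean. It is maintained in E. coli as a high-copy plasmid through a ColE1/pUC-type origin and an ampicillin resistance gene (bla) with its own promoter.

The expression cassette consists of the human CMV immediate early enhancer and promoter followed by two tet operator sites, so transcription is repressed where TetR is present and induced by tetracycline. Downstream lies the cloning region, which carries no insert. It is optimised for ligation-independent SLIC cloning but also usable for restriction and ligation, and the same three universal PCR primers serve all pKK vectors. The GenBank annotation then shows two TEV protease recognition sites (the automated annotation detects only one, as a fragment), which allow the tag to be cleaved off. They are followed by the mammalian codon-optimised mCerulean coding sequence and a bGH polyadenylation signal.

Further downstream, an FRT site sits directly before a hygromycin resistance coding sequence with an SV40 poly(A) signal, and no promoter is annotated for it. This is the standard Flp-In arrangement, in which FLP-mediated recombination into a genomic FRT site of a Flp-In host line supplies the promoter and start codon, so hygromycin selects for correct single-site integrants.

The vector is intended for generating stable, inducible cell lines and for fluorescence work, particularly FRET, where mCerulean is the donor in the Cerulean-Venus pair. The two feature tables describe the same sequence with coordinates offset by eight bases.
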