LOCUS       Exported 5895 bp ds-DNA circular SYN 13-MAY-2021
DEFINITION  Expression of your protein of interest in fusion with cyan
            fluorescent protein at the C-terminus (cleavable by TEV). Useful for
            FRET experiments (PMID: 14990965, 17040988, 22264545). .
ACCESSION   .
VERSION     .
KEYWORDS    pKK-TEV-mCerulean
SOURCE      synthetic DNA construct
  ORGANISM  synthetic DNA construct
REFERENCE   1 (bases 1 to 5895)
  AUTHORS   Szczesny RJ, Kowalska K, Klosowska-Kosicka K, Chlebowski A, Owczarek
            EP, Warkocki Z, Kulinski TM, Adamska D, Affek K, Jedroszkowiak A,
            Kotrys AV, Tomecki R, Krawczyk PS, Borowski LS, Dziembowski A
  TITLE     Versatile approach for functional analysis of human proteins and
            efficient stable cell line generation using FLP-mediated
            recombination system.
  JOURNAL   PLoS One. 2018 Mar 28;13(3):e0194887. doi:
            10.1371/journal.pone.0194887. eCollection 2018.
  PUBMED    29590189
REFERENCE   2 (bases 1 to 5895)
  AUTHORS   .
  TITLE     Direct Submission
  JOURNAL   Exported May 13, 2021 from SnapGene Server 1.1.58
            http://www.snapgene.com
FEATURES             Location/Qualifiers
     source          1..5895
                     /organism="synthetic DNA construct"
                     /mol_type="other DNA"
     primer_bind     complement(36..55)
                     /label=pRS-marker
                     /note="pRS vectors, use to sequence yeast selectable
                     marker"
     enhancer        227..606
                     /label=CMV enhancer
                     /note="human cytomegalovirus immediate early enhancer"
     promoter        607..810
                     /label=CMV promoter
                     /note="human cytomegalovirus (CMV) immediate early
                     promoter"
     primer_bind     761..781
                     /label=CMV-F
                     /note="Human CMV immediate early promoter, forward primer"
     protein_bind    812..830
                     /gene="tetO"
                     /label=tet operator
                     /bound_moiety="tetracycline repressor TetR"
                     /note="bacterial operator O2 for the tetR and tetA genes"
     protein_bind    833..851
                     /gene="tetO"
                     /label=tet operator
                     /bound_moiety="tetracycline repressor TetR"
                     /note="bacterial operator O2 for the tetR and tetA genes"
     primer_bind     861..885
                     /label=LNCX
                     /note="Human CMV promoter, forward primer"
     CDS             994..1014
                     /codon_start=1
                     /product="tobacco etch virus (TEV) protease recognition and
                     cleavage site"
                     /label=TEV site
                     /translation="ENLYFQG"
     CDS             1055..1075
                     /codon_start=1
                     /product="tobacco etch virus (TEV) protease recognition and
                     cleavage site"
                     /label=TEV site
                     /translation="ENLYFQG"
     CDS             1082..1801
                     /codon_start=1
                     /product="enhanced monomeric variant of CFP (Rizzo et al.,
                     2004)"
                     /label=mCerulean
                     /note=" mammalian codon-optimized"
                     /translation="MVSKGEELFTGVVPILVELDGDVNGHKFSVSGEGEGDATYGKLTL
                     KFICTTGKLPVPWPTLVTTLTWGVQCFARYPDHMKQHDFFKSAMPEGYVQERTIFFKDD
                     GNYKTRAEVKFEGDTLVNRIELKGIDFKEDGNILGHKLEYNAISDNVYITADKQKNGIK
                     ANFKIRHNIEDGSVQLADHYQQNTPIGDGPVLLPDNHYLSTQSKLSKDPNEKRDHMVLL
                     EFVTAAGITLGMDELYK"
     primer_bind     complement(1127..1148)
                     /label=EGFP-N
                     /note="EGFP, reverse primer"
     primer_bind     complement(1388..1407)
                     /label=EXFP-R
                     /note="For distinguishing EGFP variants, reverse primer"
     primer_bind     1735..1756
                     /label=EGFP-C
                     /note="EGFP, forward primer"
     primer_bind     complement(1839..1856)
                     /label=BGH-rev
                     /note="Bovine growth hormone terminator, reverse primer.
                     Also called BGH reverse"
     polyA_signal    1845..2069
                     /label=bGH poly(A) signal
                     /note="bovine growth hormone polyadenylation signal"
     primer_bind     complement(2202..2221)
                     /label=F1ori-R
                     /note="F1 origin, reverse primer"
     protein_bind    2353..2400
                     /label=FRT
                     /bound_moiety="FLP recombinase from the Saccharomyces
                     cerevisiae 2u plasmid"
                     /note="FLP-mediated recombination occurs in the 8-bp core
                     sequence TCTAGAAA (Turan and Bode, 2011)."
     CDS             2408..3430
                     /codon_start=1
                     /gene="aph(4)-Ia"
                     /product="aminoglycoside phosphotransferase from E. coli"
                     /label=HygR
                     /note="confers resistance to hygromycin"
                     /translation="KKPELTATSVEKFLIEKFDSVSDLMQLSEGEESRAFSFDVGGRGY
                     VLRVNSCADGFYKDRYVYRHFASAALPIPEVLDIGEFSESLTYCISRRAQGVTLQDLPE
                     TELPAVLQPVAEAMDAIAAADLSQTSGFGPFGPQGIGQYTTWRDFICAIADPHVYHWQT
                     VMDDTVSASVAQALDELMLWAEDCPEVRHLVHADFGSNNVLTDNGRITAVIDWSEAMFG
                     DSQYEVANIFFWRPWLACMEQQTRYFERRHPELAGSPRLRAYMLRIGLDQLYQSLVDGN
                     FDDAAWAQGRCDAIVRSGAGTVGRTQIARRSAAVWTDGCVEVLADSGNRRPSTRPRAKE
                     "
     polyA_signal    3560..3681
                     /label=SV40 poly(A) signal
                     /note="SV40 polyadenylation signal"
     primer_bind     complement(3597..3616)
                     /label=SV40pA-R
                     /note="SV40 polyA, reverse primer"
     primer_bind     3651..3670
                     /label=EBV-rev
                     /note="SV40 polyA terminator, reverse primer"
     primer_bind     complement(3730..3746)
                     /label=M13 rev
                     /note="common sequencing primer, one of multiple similar
                     variants"
     primer_bind     complement(3730..3746)
                     /label=M13 Reverse
                     /note="In lacZ gene. Also called M13-rev"
     primer_bind     complement(3743..3765)
                     /label=M13/pUC Reverse
                     /note="In lacZ gene"
     protein_bind    3754..3770
                     /label=lac operator
                     /bound_moiety="lac repressor encoded by lacI"
                     /note="The lac repressor binds to the lac operator to
                     inhibit transcription in E. coli. This inhibition can be
                     relieved by adding lactose or
                     isopropyl-beta-D-thiogalactopyranoside (IPTG)."
     promoter        complement(3778..3808)
                     /label=lac promoter
                     /note="promoter for the E. coli lac operon"
     protein_bind    3823..3844
                     /label=CAP binding site
                     /bound_moiety="E. coli catabolite activator protein"
                     /note="CAP binding activates transcription in the presence
                     of cAMP."
     primer_bind     complement(3961..3978)
                     /label=L4440
                     /note="L4440 vector, forward primer"
     rep_origin      complement(4132..4720)
                     /direction=LEFT
                     /label=ori
                     /note="high-copy-number ColE1/pMB1/pBR322/pUC origin of
                     replication"
     primer_bind     complement(4212..4231)
                     /label=pBR322ori-F
                     /note="pBR322 origin, forward primer"
     CDS             complement(4891..5751)
                     /codon_start=1
                     /gene="bla"
                     /product="beta-lactamase"
                     /label=AmpR
                     /note="confers resistance to ampicillin, carbenicillin, and
                     related antibiotics"
                     /translation="MSIQHFRVALIPFFAAFCLPVFAHPETLVKVKDAEDQLGARVGYI
                     ELDLNSGKILESFRPEERFPMMSTFKVLLCGAVLSRIDAGQEQLGRRIHYSQNDLVEYS
                     PVTEKHLTDGMTVRELCSAAITMSDNTAANLLLTTIGGPKELTAFLHNMGDHVTRLDRW
                     EPELNEAIPNDERDTTMPVAMATTLRKLLTGELLTLASRQQLIDWMEADKVAGPLLRSA
                     LPAGWFIADKSGAGERGSRGIIAALGPDGKPSRIVVIYTTGSQATMDERNRQIAEIGAS
                     LIKHW"
     primer_bind     5514..5533
                     /label=Amp-R
                     /note="Ampicillin resistance gene, reverse primer"
     promoter        complement(5752..5856)
                     /gene="bla"
                     /label=AmpR promoter
ORIGIN
        1 gggagatctc ccgatcccct atggtgcact ctcagtacaa tctgctctga tgccgcatag
       61 ttaagccagt atctgctccc tgcttgtgtg ttggaggtcg ctgagtagtg cgcgagcaaa
      121 atttaagcta caacaaggca aggcttgacc gacaattgca tgaagaatct gcttagggtt
      181 aggcgttttg cgctgcttcg cgatgtacgg gccagatata cgcgttgaca ttgattattg
      241 actagttatt aatagtaatc aattacgggg tcattagttc atagcccata tatggagttc
      301 cgcgttacat aacttacggt aaatggcccg cctggctgac cgcccaacga cccccgccca
      361 ttgacgtcaa taatgacgta tgttcccata gtaacgccaa tagggacttt ccattgacgt
      421 caatgggtgg agtatttacg gtaaactgcc cacttggcag tacatcaagt gtatcatatg
      481 ccaagtacgc cccctattga cgtcaatgac ggtaaatggc ccgcctggca ttatgcccag
      541 tacatgacct tatgggactt tcctacttgg cagtacatct acgtattagt catcgctatt
      601 accatggtga tgcggttttg gcagtacatc aatgggcgtg gatagcggtt tgactcacgg
      661 ggatttccaa gtctccaccc cattgacgtc aatgggagtt tgttttggca ccaaaatcaa
      721 cgggactttc caaaatgtcg taacaactcc gccccattga cgcaaatggg cggtaggcgt
      781 gtacggtggg aggtctatat aagcagagct ctccctatca gtgatagaga tctccctatc
      841 agtgatagag atcgtcgacg agctcgttta gtgaaccgtc agatcgcctg gagacgccat
      901 ccacgctgtt ttgacctcca tagaagacac cgggaccgat ccagcctccg gactctggcg
      961 tttaaactta agcttggtac cgagctcgga tccgaaaacc tgtacttcca aggaaccggt
     1021 ggtcacctgt acaatcgatc ctgcaggagc tagcgagaat ttgtattttc agggtgatat
     1081 catggtgagc aagggcgagg agctgttcac cggggtggtg cccatcctgg tcgagctgga
     1141 cggcgacgta aacggccaca agttcagcgt gtccggcgag ggcgagggcg atgccaccta
     1201 cggcaagctg accctgaagt tcatctgcac caccggcaag ctgcccgtgc cctggcccac
     1261 cctcgtgacc accctgacct ggggcgtgca gtgcttcgcc cgctaccccg accacatgaa
     1321 gcagcacgac ttcttcaagt ccgccatgcc cgaaggctac gtccaggagc gcaccatctt
     1381 cttcaaggac gacggcaact acaagacccg cgccgaggtg aagttcgagg gcgacaccct
     1441 ggtgaaccgc atcgagctga agggcatcga cttcaaggag gacggcaaca tcctggggca
     1501 caagctggag tacaacgcca tcagcgacaa cgtctatatc accgccgaca agcagaagaa
     1561 cggcatcaag gccaacttca agatccgcca caacatcgag gacggcagcg tgcagctcgc
     1621 cgaccactac cagcagaaca cccccatcgg cgacggcccc gtgctgctgc ccgacaacca
     1681 ctacctgagc acccagtcca agctgagcaa agaccccaac gagaagcgcg atcacatggt
     1741 cctgctggag ttcgtgaccg ccgccgggat cactctcggc atggacgagc tgtacaagta
     1801 actcgagtct agagggcccg tttaaacccg ctgatcagcc tcgactgtgc cttctagttg
     1861 ccagccatct gttgtttgcc cctcccccgt gccttccttg accctggaag gtgccactcc
     1921 cactgtcctt tcctaataaa atgaggaaat tgcatcgcat tgtctgagta ggtgtcattc
     1981 tattctgggg ggtggggtgg ggcaggacag caagggggag gattgggaag acaatagcag
     2041 gcatgctggg gatgcggtgg gctctatggc ttctgaggcg gaaagaacca gctggggctc
     2101 tagggggtat ccccnnnnnn nnnnnnnnnn nnnnnnnnnn nnnnnnnnnn nnnnnnnnnn
     2161 nnnnnnnnnn nnnnnnnnnn nnnnnnnnnn nnnnnnnnnn nnnnnnnnnn nnnnnnnnnn
     2221 nnnnnnnnnn nnnnnnnncn nnnnnnnnnn nnnnnnnnnn nnnnnnnnnn nnnnnnnnnn
     2281 nnnnnnnnnn nnnnnnnnnn nnnnnnnnnn nnnnnnnnnn nnnnnnnnnn agggtgatgg
     2341 ttcacgtacc tagaagttcc tattccgaag ttcctattct ctagaaagta taggaacttc
     2401 cttggccaaa aagcctgaac tcaccgcgac gtctgtcgag aagtttctga tcgaaaagtt
     2461 cgacagcgtc tccgacctga tgcagctctc ggagggcgaa gaatctcgtg ctttcagctt
     2521 cgatgtagga gggcgtggat atgtcctgcg ggtaaatagc tgcgccgatg gtttctacaa
     2581 agatcgttat gtttatcggc actttgcatc ggccgcgctc ccgattccgg aagtgcttga
     2641 cattggggaa ttcagcgaga gcctgaccta ttgcatctcc cgccgtgcac agggtgtcac
     2701 gttgcaagac ctgcctgaaa ccgaactgcc cgctgttctg cagccggtcg cggaggccat
     2761 ggatgcgatc gctgcggccg atcttagcca gacgagcggg ttcggcccat tcggaccgca
     2821 aggaatcggt caatacacta catggcgtga tttcatatgc gcgattgctg atccccatgt
     2881 gtatcactgg caaactgtga tggacgacac cgtcagtgcg tccgtcgcgc aggctctcga
     2941 tgagctgatg ctttgggccg aggactgccc cgaagtccgg cacctcgtgc acgcggattt
     3001 cggctccaac aatgtcctga cggacaatgg ccgcataaca gcggtcattg actggagcga
     3061 ggcgatgttc ggggattccc aatacgaggt cgccaacatc ttcttctgga ggccgtggtt
     3121 ggcttgtatg gagcagcaga cgcgctactt cgagcggagg catccggagc ttgcaggatc
     3181 gccgcggctc cgggcgtata tgctccgcat tggtcttgac caactctatc agagcttggt
     3241 tgacggcaat ttcgatgatg cagcttgggc gcagggtcga tgcgacgcaa tcgtccgatc
     3301 cggagccggg actgtcgggc gtacacaaat cgcccgcaga agcgcggccg tctggaccga
     3361 tggctgtgta gaagtactcg ccgatagtgg aaaccgacgc cccagcactc gtccgagggc
     3421 aaaggaatag cacgtactac gagatttcga ttccaccgcc gccttctatg aaaggttggg
     3481 cttcggaatc gttttccggg acgccggctg gatgatcctc cagcgcgggg atctcatgct
     3541 ggagttcttc gcccacccca acttgtttat tgcagcttat aatggttaca aataaagcaa
     3601 tagcatcaca aatttcacaa ataaagcatt tttttcactg cattctagtt gtggtttgtc
     3661 caaactcatc aatgtatctt atcatgtctg tataccgtcg acctctagct agagcttggc
     3721 gtaatcatgg tcatagctgt ttcctgtgtg aaattgttat ccgctcacaa ttccacacaa
     3781 catacgagcc ggaagcataa agtgtaaagc ctggggtgcc taatgagtga gctaactcac
     3841 attaattgcg ttgcgctcac tgcccgcttt ccagtcggga aacctgtcgt gccagctgca
     3901 ttaatgaatc ggccaacgcg cggggagagg cggtttgcgt attgggcgct cttccgcttc
     3961 ctcgctcact gactcgctgc gctcggtcgt tcggctgcgg cgagcggtat cagctcactc
     4021 aaaggcggta atacggttat ccacagaatc aggggataac gcaggaaaga acatgtgagc
     4081 aaaaggccag caaaaggcca ggaaccgtaa aaaggccgcg ttgctggcgt ttttccatag
     4141 gctccgcccc cctgacgagc atcacaaaaa tcgacgctca agtcagaggt ggcgaaaccc
     4201 gacaggacta taaagatacc aggcgtttcc ccctggaagc tccctcgtgc gctctcctgt
     4261 tccgaccctg ccgcttaccg gatacctgtc cgcctttctc ccttcgggaa gcgtggcgct
     4321 ttctcatagc tcacgctgta ggtatctcag ttcggtgtag gtcgttcgct ccaagctggg
     4381 ctgtgtgcac gaaccccccg ttcagcccga ccgctgcgcc ttatccggta actatcgtct
     4441 tgagtccaac ccggtaagac acgacttatc gccactggca gcagccactg gtaacaggat
     4501 tagcagagcg aggtatgtag gcggtgctac agagttcttg aagtggtggc ctaactacgg
     4561 ctacactaga agaacagtat ttggtatctg cgctctgctg aagccagtta ccttcggaaa
     4621 aagagttggt agctcttgat ccggcaaaca aaccaccgct ggtagcggtg gtttttttgt
     4681 ttgcaagcag cagattacgc gcagaaaaaa aggatctcaa gaagatcctt tgatcttttc
     4741 tacggggtct gacgctcagt ggaacgaaaa ctcacgttaa gggattttgg tcatgagatt
     4801 atcaaaaagg atcttcacct agatcctttt aaattaaaaa tgaagtttta aatcaatcta
     4861 aagtatatat gagtaaactt ggtctgacag ttaccaatgc ttaatcagtg aggcacctat
     4921 ctcagcgatc tgtctatttc gttcatccat agttgcctga ctccccgtcg tgtagataac
     4981 tacgatacgg gagggcttac catctggccc cagtgctgca atgataccgc gagacccacg
     5041 ctcaccggct ccagatttat cagcaataaa ccagccagcc ggaagggccg agcgcagaag
     5101 tggtcctgca actttatccg cctccatcca gtctattaat tgttgccggg aagctagagt
     5161 aagtagttcg ccagttaata gtttgcgcaa cgttgttgcc attgctacag gcatcgtggt
     5221 gtcacgctcg tcgtttggta tggcttcatt cagctccggt tcccaacgat caaggcgagt
     5281 tacatgatcc cccatgttgt gcaaaaaagc ggttagctcc ttcggtcctc cgatcgttgt
     5341 cagaagtaag ttggccgcag tgttatcact catggttatg gcagcactgc ataattctct
     5401 tactgtcatg ccatccgtaa gatgcttttc tgtgactggt gagtactcaa ccaagtcatt
     5461 ctgagaatag tgtatgcggc gaccgagttg ctcttgcccg gcgtcaatac gggataatac
     5521 cgcgccacat agcagaactt taaaagtgct catcattgga aaacgttctt cggggcgaaa
     5581 actctcaagg atcttaccgc tgttgagatc cagttcgatg taacccactc gtgcacccaa
     5641 ctgatcttca gcatctttta ctttcaccag cgtttctggg tgagcaaaaa caggaaggca
     5701 aaatgccgca aaaaagggaa taagggcgac acggaaatgt tgaatactca tactcttcct
     5761 ttttcaatat tattgaagca tttatcaggg ttattgtctc atgagcggat acatatttga
     5821 atgtatttag aaaaataaac aaataggggt tccgcgcaca tttccccgaa aagtgccacc
     5881 tgacgtcgac ggatc
//
