Features (pLannotate 1.2.2; 22 found; start..end, strand, type, name):
     28..80      -  misc_feature   bom (fragment): basis of mobility region from pBR322
    235..614     +  enhancer       CMV enhancer: human cytomegalovirus immediate early enhancer
    615..818     +  promoter       CMV promoter: human cytomegalovirus (CMV) immediate early promoter
    820..839     +  promoter       PLtetO-1 promoter (fragment): modified phage lambda PL promoter with tet operator sites (Lutz and Bujard, 1997)
    841..860     +  promoter       PLtetO-1 promoter (fragment): modified phage lambda PL promoter with tet operator sites (Lutz and Bujard, 1997)
    868..901     +  promoter       TRE3GV promoter (fragment): 3rd-generation Tet-responsive promoter that can be activated by binding of Tet-On® 3G, optimized for retroviral and lentiviral vectors
   1002..1018    +  CDS            TEV site (fragment): tobacco etch virus (TEV) protease recognition and cleavage site
   1090..1809    +  CDS            mCerulean: enhanced monomeric variant of CFP (Rizzo et al., 2004) mammalian codon-optimized
   1853..2077    +  polyA_signal   bGH poly(A) signal: bovine growth hormone polyadenylation signal
   2081..2102    +  promoter       SV40 promoter (fragment): SV40 enhancer and early promoter
   2123..2356    +  rep_origin     f1 ori (fragment) (sequence partly withheld): f1 bacteriophage origin of replication; arrow indicates direction of (+) strand synthesis
   2361..2408    +  protein_bind   FRT: FLP-mediated recombination occurs in the 8-bp core sequence TCTAGAAA (Turan and Bode, 2011). FLP recombinase from the Saccharomyces cerevisiae 2μ plasmid
   2416..3438    +  CDS            HygR: aminoglycoside phosphotransferase from E. coli; aph(4)-Ia; confers resistance to hygromycin
   3448..3573    +  CDS            ble (fragment): BLE_KLEPN - Experimental evidence at protein level: Swiss-Prot protein existence level 1. Binding protein with a strong affinity to the bleomycin family of antibiotics. Binds to CL990; an antimitotic-antibiotic compound. From Klebsiella pneumoniae.
   3568..3689    +  polyA_signal   SV40 poly(A) signal: SV40 polyadenylation signal
   3762..3778    -  protein_bind   lac operator: The lac repressor binds to the lac operator to inhibit transcription in E. coli. This inhibition can be relieved by adding lactose or isopropyl-β-D-thiogalactopyranoside (IPTG). lac repressor encoded by lacI
   3786..3816    -  promoter       lac promoter: promoter for the E. coli lac operon
   3831..3852    -  protein_bind   CAP binding site: CAP binding activates transcription in the presence of cAMP. E. coli catabolite activator protein
   3865..3957    -  CDS            lacI (fragment): lac repressor; lacI; The lac repressor binds to the lac operator to inhibit transcription in E. coli. This inhibition can be relieved by adding lactose or isopropyl-β-D-thiogalactopyranoside (IPTG).
   4140..4728    -  rep_origin     ori: high-copy-number ColE1/pMB1/pBR322/pUC origin of replication
   4899..5759    -  CDS            AmpR: β-lactamase; bla; confers resistance to ampicillin, carbenicillin, and related antibiotics
   5760..5864    -  promoter       AmpR promoter: bla
>Addgene plasmid #105790 | pKK-TEV-mCerulean | depositor full sequence | sequence record 200347 | pKK-TEV-mCerulean sequence 5895 bps
GACGGATCGGGAGATCTCCCGATCCCCTATGGTGCACTCTCAGTACAATCTGCTCTGATGCCGCATAGTT
AAGCCAGTATCTGCTCCCTGCTTGTGTGTTGGAGGTCGCTGAGTAGTGCGCGAGCAAAATTTAAGCTACA
ACAAGGCAAGGCTTGACCGACAATTGCATGAAGAATCTGCTTAGGGTTAGGCGTTTTGCGCTGCTTCGCG
ATGTACGGGCCAGATATACGCGTTGACATTGATTATTGACTAGTTATTAATAGTAATCAATTACGGGGTC
ATTAGTTCATAGCCCATATATGGAGTTCCGCGTTACATAACTTACGGTAAATGGCCCGCCTGGCTGACCG
CCCAACGACCCCCGCCCATTGACGTCAATAATGACGTATGTTCCCATAGTAACGCCAATAGGGACTTTCC
ATTGACGTCAATGGGTGGAGTATTTACGGTAAACTGCCCACTTGGCAGTACATCAAGTGTATCATATGCC
AAGTACGCCCCCTATTGACGTCAATGACGGTAAATGGCCCGCCTGGCATTATGCCCAGTACATGACCTTA
TGGGACTTTCCTACTTGGCAGTACATCTACGTATTAGTCATCGCTATTACCATGGTGATGCGGTTTTGGC
AGTACATCAATGGGCGTGGATAGCGGTTTGACTCACGGGGATTTCCAAGTCTCCACCCCATTGACGTCAA
TGGGAGTTTGTTTTGGCACCAAAATCAACGGGACTTTCCAAAATGTCGTAACAACTCCGCCCCATTGACG
CAAATGGGCGGTAGGCGTGTACGGTGGGAGGTCTATATAAGCAGAGCTCTCCCTATCAGTGATAGAGATC
TCCCTATCAGTGATAGAGATCGTCGACGAGCTCGTTTAGTGAACCGTCAGATCGCCTGGAGACGCCATCC
ACGCTGTTTTGACCTCCATAGAAGACACCGGGACCGATCCAGCCTCCGGACTCTAGCGTTTAAACTTAAG
CTTGGTACCGAGCTCGGATCCGAAAACCTGTACTTCCAAGGAACCGGTGGTCACCTGTACAATCGATCCT
GCAGGAGCTAGCGAGAATTTGTATTTTCAGGGTGATATCATGGTGAGCAAGGGCGAGGAGCTGTTCACCG
GGGTGGTGCCCATCCTGGTCGAGCTGGACGGCGACGTAAACGGCCACAAGTTCAGCGTGTCCGGCGAGGG
CGAGGGCGATGCCACCTACGGCAAGCTGACCCTGAAGTTCATCTGCACCACCGGCAAGCTGCCCGTGCCC
TGGCCCACCCTCGTGACCACCCTGACCTGGGGCGTGCAGTGCTTCGCCCGCTACCCCGACCACATGAAGC
AGCACGACTTCTTCAAGTCCGCCATGCCCGAAGGCTACGTCCAGGAGCGCACCATCTTCTTCAAGGACGA
CGGCAACTACAAGACCCGCGCCGAGGTGAAGTTCGAGGGCGACACCCTGGTGAACCGCATCGAGCTGAAG
GGCATCGACTTCAAGGAGGACGGCAACATCCTGGGGCACAAGCTGGAGTACAACGCCATCAGCGACAACG
TCTATATCACCGCCGACAAGCAGAAGAACGGCATCAAGGCCAACTTCAAGATCCGCCACAACATCGAGGA
CGGCAGCGTGCAGCTCGCCGACCACTACCAGCAGAACACCCCCATCGGCGACGGCCCCGTGCTGCTGCCC
GACAACCACTACCTGAGCACCCAGTCCAAGCTGAGCAAAGACCCCAACGAGAAGCGCGATCACATGGTCC
TGCTGGAGTTCGTGACCGCCGCCGGGATCACTCTCGGCATGGACGAGCTGTACAAGTAACTCGAGTCTAG
AGGGCCCGTTTAAACCCGCTGATCAGCCTCGACTGTGCCTTCTAGTTGCCAGCCATCTGTTGTTTGCCCC
TCCCCCGTGCCTTCCTTGACCCTGGAAGGTGCCACTCCCACTGTCCTTTCCTAATAAAATGAGGAAATTG
CATCGCATTGTCTGAGTAGGTGTCATTCTATTCTGGGGGGTGGGGTGGGGCAGGACAGCAAGGGGGAGGA
TTGGGAAGACAATAGCAGGCATGCTGGGGATGCGGTGGGCTCTATGGCTTCTGAGGCGGAAAGAACCAGC
TGGGGCTCTAGGGGGTATCCCC
[124 nt withheld, positions 2123-2246]
C
[91 nt withheld, positions 2248-2338]
AGGGTGATGGTTCACGTACCTAGAAGTTCCTATTCCGAAGTTCCTATTCTCTAGAAAGTATAGGAACTTC
CTTGGCCAAAAAGCCTGAACTCACCGCGACGTCTGTCGAGAAGTTTCTGATCGAAAAGTTCGACAGCGTC
TCCGACCTGATGCAGCTCTCGGAGGGCGAAGAATCTCGTGCTTTCAGCTTCGATGTAGGAGGGCGTGGAT
ATGTCCTGCGGGTAAATAGCTGCGCCGATGGTTTCTACAAAGATCGTTATGTTTATCGGCACTTTGCATC
GGCCGCGCTCCCGATTCCGGAAGTGCTTGACATTGGGGAATTCAGCGAGAGCCTGACCTATTGCATCTCC
CGCCGTGCACAGGGTGTCACGTTGCAAGACCTGCCTGAAACCGAACTGCCCGCTGTTCTGCAGCCGGTCG
CGGAGGCCATGGATGCGATCGCTGCGGCCGATCTTAGCCAGACGAGCGGGTTCGGCCCATTCGGACCGCA
AGGAATCGGTCAATACACTACATGGCGTGATTTCATATGCGCGATTGCTGATCCCCATGTGTATCACTGG
CAAACTGTGATGGACGACACCGTCAGTGCGTCCGTCGCGCAGGCTCTCGATGAGCTGATGCTTTGGGCCG
AGGACTGCCCCGAAGTCCGGCACCTCGTGCACGCGGATTTCGGCTCCAACAATGTCCTGACGGACAATGG
CCGCATAACAGCGGTCATTGACTGGAGCGAGGCGATGTTCGGGGATTCCCAATACGAGGTCGCCAACATC
TTCTTCTGGAGGCCGTGGTTGGCTTGTATGGAGCAGCAGACGCGCTACTTCGAGCGGAGGCATCCGGAGC
TTGCAGGATCGCCGCGGCTCCGGGCGTATATGCTCCGCATTGGTCTTGACCAACTCTATCAGAGCTTGGT
TGACGGCAATTTCGATGATGCAGCTTGGGCGCAGGGTCGATGCGACGCAATCGTCCGATCCGGAGCCGGG
ACTGTCGGGCGTACACAAATCGCCCGCAGAAGCGCGGCCGTCTGGACCGATGGCTGTGTAGAAGTACTCG
CCGATAGTGGAAACCGACGCCCCAGCACTCGTCCGAGGGCAAAGGAATAGCACGTACTACGAGATTTCGA
TTCCACCGCCGCCTTCTATGAAAGGTTGGGCTTCGGAATCGTTTTCCGGGACGCCGGCTGGATGATCCTC
CAGCGCGGGGATCTCATGCTGGAGTTCTTCGCCCACCCCAACTTGTTTATTGCAGCTTATAATGGTTACA
AATAAAGCAATAGCATCACAAATTTCACAAATAAAGCATTTTTTTCACTGCATTCTAGTTGTGGTTTGTC
CAAACTCATCAATGTATCTTATCATGTCTGTATACCGTCGACCTCTAGCTAGAGCTTGGCGTAATCATGG
TCATAGCTGTTTCCTGTGTGAAATTGTTATCCGCTCACAATTCCACACAACATACGAGCCGGAAGCATAA
AGTGTAAAGCCTGGGGTGCCTAATGAGTGAGCTAACTCACATTAATTGCGTTGCGCTCACTGCCCGCTTT
CCAGTCGGGAAACCTGTCGTGCCAGCTGCATTAATGAATCGGCCAACGCGCGGGGAGAGGCGGTTTGCGT
ATTGGGCGCTCTTCCGCTTCCTCGCTCACTGACTCGCTGCGCTCGGTCGTTCGGCTGCGGCGAGCGGTAT
CAGCTCACTCAAAGGCGGTAATACGGTTATCCACAGAATCAGGGGATAACGCAGGAAAGAACATGTGAGC
AAAAGGCCAGCAAAAGGCCAGGAACCGTAAAAAGGCCGCGTTGCTGGCGTTTTTCCATAGGCTCCGCCCC
CCTGACGAGCATCACAAAAATCGACGCTCAAGTCAGAGGTGGCGAAACCCGACAGGACTATAAAGATACC
AGGCGTTTCCCCCTGGAAGCTCCCTCGTGCGCTCTCCTGTTCCGACCCTGCCGCTTACCGGATACCTGTC
CGCCTTTCTCCCTTCGGGAAGCGTGGCGCTTTCTCATAGCTCACGCTGTAGGTATCTCAGTTCGGTGTAG
GTCGTTCGCTCCAAGCTGGGCTGTGTGCACGAACCCCCCGTTCAGCCCGACCGCTGCGCCTTATCCGGTA
ACTATCGTCTTGAGTCCAACCCGGTAAGACACGACTTATCGCCACTGGCAGCAGCCACTGGTAACAGGAT
TAGCAGAGCGAGGTATGTAGGCGGTGCTACAGAGTTCTTGAAGTGGTGGCCTAACTACGGCTACACTAGA
AGAACAGTATTTGGTATCTGCGCTCTGCTGAAGCCAGTTACCTTCGGAAAAAGAGTTGGTAGCTCTTGAT
CCGGCAAACAAACCACCGCTGGTAGCGGTGGTTTTTTTGTTTGCAAGCAGCAGATTACGCGCAGAAAAAA
AGGATCTCAAGAAGATCCTTTGATCTTTTCTACGGGGTCTGACGCTCAGTGGAACGAAAACTCACGTTAA
GGGATTTTGGTCATGAGATTATCAAAAAGGATCTTCACCTAGATCCTTTTAAATTAAAAATGAAGTTTTA
AATCAATCTAAAGTATATATGAGTAAACTTGGTCTGACAGTTACCAATGCTTAATCAGTGAGGCACCTAT
CTCAGCGATCTGTCTATTTCGTTCATCCATAGTTGCCTGACTCCCCGTCGTGTAGATAACTACGATACGG
GAGGGCTTACCATCTGGCCCCAGTGCTGCAATGATACCGCGAGACCCACGCTCACCGGCTCCAGATTTAT
CAGCAATAAACCAGCCAGCCGGAAGGGCCGAGCGCAGAAGTGGTCCTGCAACTTTATCCGCCTCCATCCA
GTCTATTAATTGTTGCCGGGAAGCTAGAGTAAGTAGTTCGCCAGTTAATAGTTTGCGCAACGTTGTTGCC
ATTGCTACAGGCATCGTGGTGTCACGCTCGTCGTTTGGTATGGCTTCATTCAGCTCCGGTTCCCAACGAT
CAAGGCGAGTTACATGATCCCCCATGTTGTGCAAAAAAGCGGTTAGCTCCTTCGGTCCTCCGATCGTTGT
CAGAAGTAAGTTGGCCGCAGTGTTATCACTCATGGTTATGGCAGCACTGCATAATTCTCTTACTGTCATG
CCATCCGTAAGATGCTTTTCTGTGACTGGTGAGTACTCAACCAAGTCATTCTGAGAATAGTGTATGCGGC
GACCGAGTTGCTCTTGCCCGGCGTCAATACGGGATAATACCGCGCCACATAGCAGAACTTTAAAAGTGCT
CATCATTGGAAAACGTTCTTCGGGGCGAAAACTCTCAAGGATCTTACCGCTGTTGAGATCCAGTTCGATG
TAACCCACTCGTGCACCCAACTGATCTTCAGCATCTTTTACTTTCACCAGCGTTTCTGGGTGAGCAAAAA
CAGGAAGGCAAAATGCCGCAAAAAAGGGAATAAGGGCGACACGGAAATGTTGAATACTCATACTCTTCCT
TTTTCAATATTATTGAAGCATTTATCAGGGTTATTGTCTCATGAGCGGATACATATTTGAATGTATTTAG
AAAAATAAACAAATAGGGGTTCCGCGCACATTTCCCCGAAAAGTGCCACCTGACGTC
